>Addgene plasmid #55302 | mTagBFP2-H3.3-N-14 | depositor partial sequence | sequence record 85707 | insert sequence
GAACGTCAGATCCGCTAGCGCTACCGGACTCAGATCTCGAGCTCAAGCTTCGCCACC
[408 nt withheld, positions 58-465]
GGGTCCGGAAGCGCAGGCAGTGGGGATCCACCGGTCGCCACCATGGTGTCTAAGGGCGAAGAGCTGATTA
AGGAGAACATGCACATGAAGCTGTACATGGAGGGCACCGTGGACAACCATCACTTCAAGTGCACATCCGA
GGGCGAAGGCAAGCCCTACGAGGGCACCCAGACCATGAGAATCAAGGTGGTCGAGGGCGGCCCTCTCCCC
TTCGCCTTCGACATCCTGGCTACTAGCTTCCTCTACGGCAGCAAGACCTTCATCAACCACACCCAGGGCA
TCCCCGACTTCTTCAAGCAGTCCTTCCCTGAGGGCTTCACATGGGAGAGAGTCACCACATACGAAGACGG
GGGCGTGCTGACCGCTACCCAGGACACCAGCCTCCAGGACGGCTGCCTCATCTACAACGTCAAGATCAGA
GGGGTGAACTTCACATCCAACGGCCCTGTGATGCAGAAGAAAACACTCGGCTGGGAGGCCTTCACCGAGA
CGCTGTACCCCGCTGACGGCGGCCTGGAAGGCAGAAACGACATGGCCCTGAAGCTCGTGGGCGGGAGCCA
TCTGATCGCAAACGCCAAGACCACATATAGATCCAAGAAACCCGCTAAGAACCTCAAGATGCCTGGCGTC
TACTATGTGGACTACAGACTGGAAAGAATCAAGGAGGCCAACAACGAGACCTACGTCGAGCAGCACGAGG
TGGCAGTGGCCAGATACTGCGACCTCCCTAGCAAACTGGGGCACAAGCTTAATTAAGCGGCCGCGACTCT
AGATCATAATCAGCCATACCACATTT
