>Addgene plasmid #55302 | mTagBFP2-H3.3-N-14 | addgene partial sequence | sequence record 99256 | CMV-F 5'-CGCAAATGGGCGGTAGGCGTG-3'
ACCGTCAGATCCGCTAGCGCTACCGGACTCAGATCTCGAGCTCAAGCTTCGCCACC
[408 nt withheld, positions 57-464]
GGGTCCGGAAGCGCAGGCAGTGGGGATCCACCGGTCGCCACCATGGTGTCTAAGGGCGAAGAGCTGATTA
AGGAGAACATGCACATGAAGCTGTACATGGAGGGCACCGTGGACAACCATCACTTCAAGTGCACATCCGA
GGGCGAAGGCAAGCCCTACGAGGGCACCCAGACCATGAGAATCAAGGTGGTCGAGGGCGGCCCTCTCCCC
TTCGCCTTCGACATCCTGGCTACTAGCTTCCTCTACGGCAGCAAGACCTTCATCAACCACACCCAGGGCA
TCCCCGACTTCTTCAAGCAGTCCTTCCCTGAGGGCTTCACATGGGAGAGAGTCACCACATACGAAGACGG
GGGCGTGCTGACCGCTACCCAGGACACCAGCCTCCAGGACGGCTGCCTCATCTACAACGTCAAGATCAGA
GGG
