[The description below was written by a language model from this plasmid's Addgene catalogue record.]
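Description:
mTagBFP2-H3.3-N-14 is a mammalian expression plasmid built on the mTagBFP2-N1 backbone (about 4.75 kb without the insert), an N1-style fluorescent protein fusion vector. It is maintained in E. coli as a high-copy plasmid under kanamycin selection. It also carries a neomycin resistance marker, so transfected mammalian cells can be selected with G418. No feature table accompanies the record, so the origin of replication and other backbone elements are not listed. The SV40pA-R sequencing primer does imply an SV40 polyadenylation signal downstream of the expression cassette.

The insert is the mouse histone variant H3.3, encoded by H3f3b, expressed from the CMV promoter for strong constitutive transcription in mammalian cells. The histone coding sequence sits upstream of the backbone-encoded fluorescent protein, giving a fusion with mTagBFP2 at the C terminus of H3.3. The "14" in the name probably refers to the length of the linker between the two proteins, but the record does not say so, and the cloning method is listed as unknown. mTagBFP2 is a monomeric blue fluorescent protein noted for a chemically stable chromophore, with recorded excitation and emission maxima of 399 and 456 nm.

Because H3.3 is incorporated into nucleosomes, the fusion labels chromatin. The construct is catalogued as a nucleus/histone localization marker. It is typically used in fluorescence microscopy to visualise nuclei and chromatin in live or fixed cells, and its blue emission leaves green and red channels free for other fluorescent proteins in multicolour imaging.
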