Addgene plasmid #55302: mTagBFP2-H3.3-N-14
Purpose: Localization: Nucleus/Histones, Excitation: 399, Emission: 456
Depositing lab: Michael Davidson. Depositing organization: Florida State University, Tallahassee. Publication: An enhanced monomeric blue fluorescent protein with the high chemical stability of the chromophore. Subach OM, Cranfill PJ, Davidson MW, Verkhusha VV. PLoS One. 2011;6(12):e28674. Epub 2011 Dec 8. 10.1371/journal.pone.0028674 PubMed 22174863.
Backbone
  Vector backbone: mTagBFP2-N1
  Backbone size w/o insert (bp): 4750
  Vector type: Mammalian Expression
  Selectable markers: Neomycin (select with G418)
Growth in bacteria
  Bacterial resistance: Kanamycin, 50 μg/mL
  Growth temperature: 37°C
  Growth strain: DH5alpha
  Copy number: High Copy
Gene/Insert
  Gene/Insert name: H3.3 (alt name: NM_008211.3)
  Species: M. musculus (mouse)
  Entrez Gene: H3f3b (a.k.a. 9430068D06Rik, H3-3a, H3-3b, H3.3B)
  Promoter: CMV
  Tag / fusion protein: mTagBFP2 (C terminal on backbone)
  Cloning method: Unknown
  Sequencing primers: 5′ CMV-F; 3′ SV40pA-R
Terms and licenses: Academic/Nonprofit Terms; Industry Terms
Depositor comments: . Excitation = 399; Emission = 456
How to cite: mTagBFP2-H3.3-N-14 was a gift from Michael Davidson (Addgene plasmid # 55302 ; http://n2t.net/addgene:55302 ; RRID:Addgene_55302)
